Addgene plasmid #41885: KaiB-FLAG
Depositing lab: Michael Rust. Depositing organization: University of Chicago. Publication: Robust and tunable circadian rhythms from differentially sensitive catalytic domains. Phong C, Markson JS, Wilhoite CM, Rust MJ. Proc Natl Acad Sci U S A. 2013 Jan 15;110(3):1124-9. doi: 10.1073/pnas.1212113110. Epub 2012 Dec 31. PubMed 23277568.
Backbone
  Vector backbone: pET 47b(+)
  Backbone manufacturer: Novagen
  Backbone size w/o insert (bp): 5200
  Total vector size (bp): 5500
  Vector type: Bacterial Expression
Growth in bacteria
  Bacterial resistance: Kanamycin, 50 μg/mL
  Growth temperature: 37°C
  Growth strain: DH5alpha
  Growth instructions: Growth instructions for expression: Grow 1 L flask at 37 C until OD600 is about 0.6. Chill flask for 15 minutes on ice. Add ITPG and grow for 3 hours at 30C
  Copy number: High Copy
Gene/Insert
  Gene/Insert name: Kai B
  Species: cyanobacteria
  Insert size (bp): 331
  GenBank ID: CP000100
  Promoter: t7 promoter
  Tag / fusion protein: FLAG (C terminal on insert)
  Cloning method: Restriction Enzyme; 5′ cloning site BamHI (not destroyed); 3′ cloning site HindIII (not destroyed)
  Sequencing primers: 5′ ccaggatcCGATGAGCCCTCGTAAAACCTACATTC; 3′ CAAGATTCCGACGACTTCTAATAGAAGCTtgcgg
Resource information
  A portion of this plasmid was derived from a plasmid made by: Plasmid originally cloned in Rust et al., Science, 318, 809-812 (2007).
Terms and licenses: Academic/Nonprofit Terms; Industry Terms: Not Available to Industry
How to cite: KaiB-FLAG was a gift from Michael Rust (Addgene plasmid # 41885 ; http://n2t.net/addgene:41885 ; RRID:Addgene_41885)
