[The description below was written by a language model from this plasmid's Addgene catalogue record.]
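Description:
KaiB-FLAG is a bacterial expression plasmid built on the Novagen pET-47b(+) backbone, with a total size of about 5.5 kb, of which roughly 5.2 kb is vector. It is selected with kanamycin, is recorded as high copy, and is propagated in a standard E. coli cloning strain. No feature table accompanies the record, so the replication origin and other backbone elements are not listed individually.

The payload is the kaiB gene from a cyanobacterium. The record gives the species only as "cyanobacteria" and points to a genome accession rather than naming the strain. The insert is about 330 bp, was cloned between BamHI and HindIII sites that both remain intact, and carries a C-terminal FLAG epitope tag. Transcription is driven by the T7 promoter, so expression depends on a host that supplies T7 RNA polymerase, and the record indicates that expression is induced with IPTG. pET-47b(+) vectors normally also provide an N-terminal His tag with a protease cleavage site upstream of the cloning region, but the record does not say whether that tag is fused in frame to KaiB in this construct.

KaiB is one of the three core proteins of the cyanobacterial KaiABC circadian oscillator, which can be reconstituted from purified components. This plasmid therefore serves to produce recombinant FLAG-tagged KaiB, with the epitope allowing immunodetection or pull-down of the protein. The associated publication studied how robust and tunable circadian rhythms arise from catalytic domains with differing sensitivities, and the record notes that the plasmid derives from a construct cloned for earlier work by the same laboratory.
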