>Addgene plasmid #41885 | KaiB-FLAG | depositor partial sequence | sequence record 57168 | Kai B gene
CCAGGGGCCCATGAGCCCTCGTAAAACCTACATTCTCAAGCTCTACGTCGCCGGCAATACTCCAAACTCA
GTCCGTGCCCTCAAAACGCTCAAGAACATTCTCGAAGTTGAATTTCAAGGTGTTTATGCTCTAAAGGTGA
TCGATGTTCTCAAAAATCCTCAGTTGGCAGAAGAGGATAAAATCCTAGCGACGCCAACCCTCGCCAAGGT
TCTACCACTGCCTGTCCGACGGATTATTGGTGATTTATCCGACCGTGAGAAAGTTTTGATTGGCCTTGAT
TTACTCTACGGCGAACTTCAAGATTCCGACGACTTCGATTATAAGCTTGCGG
