>Addgene plasmid #41885 | KaiB-FLAG | addgene partial sequence | sequence record 59441 | T7term 5'-GCTAGTTATTGCTCAGCGG-3'
CTTTCGGGCTTTGTTTAGCAGCCGGATCAAGCTTCGAATTCTTATTTATCATCATCATCTTTATAATCGA
AGTCGTCGGAATCTTGAAGTTCGCCGTAGAGTAAATCAAGGCCAATCAAAACTTTCTCACGGTCGGATAA
ATCACCAATAATCCGTCGGACAGGCAGTGGTAGAACCTTGGCGAGGGTTGGCGTCGCTAGGATTTTATCC
TCTTCTGCCAACTGAGGATTTTTGAGAACATCGATCACCTTTAGAGCATAAACACCTTGAAATTCAACTT
CGAGAATGTTCTTGAGCGTTTTGAGGGCACGGACTGAGTTTGGAGTATTGCCGGCGACGTAGAGCTTGAG
AATGTAGGTTTTACGAGGGCTCATGGGCCCCTGGAACAGAACTTCCAGTCCCGGATCCTTATCGTCATCG
TCGTACAGATCCCGACCCATTTGCTGTCCACCAGTCATGCTAGCCATACCATGATGATGATGATGATGAG
AACCCCGCATATGTATATCTCCTTCTTAAAGTTAAACAAAATTATTTCTAGAGGGAAACCGTTGTGGTCT
CCCTATAGTGAGTCGTATTAATTTCGCGGGATCGAGATCCTGCATTAATGAATCGGCCAACGCGCGGGGA
GAGGCGGTTTGCGTATTGGGCGCTCTTCCGCTTCCTCGCTCACTGACTCGCTGCGCTCGGTCGTTCGGCT
GCGGCGAGCGGTATCAGCTCACTCAAAGGCGGTAATACGGTTATCCACAGAATCAGGGGATAACGCAGGA
AAGAACATGTGAGCAAAAGGCCAGCAAAAGGCCAGGAACCGTAAAAAGGCCGCGTTGCTGGCGTTTTTCC
ATAGGCTCCGCCCCCCTGACGAGCATCACAAAAATCGACGCTCAAGTCAGAGGTGGCGAAACCCGACAGG
ACTATAAAGATACCAGGCGTTTCCCCCTGGAAGCTCCCTCGTGCGCTCTCCTGTTCCGACCCTGCCGCTT
AC
